>Addgene plasmid #19176 | PL-452 C-CyPet | depositor partial sequence | sequence record 8942 | Author sequence
GCAGCCCAATTCCGATCATATTCAATAACCCTTAATATAACTTCGTATAATGTATGCTATACGAAGTTAT
TAGGTCTGAAGAGGAGTTTACGTCCAGCCAAGCTAGCTTGGCTGCAGGTCGTCGAAATTCTACCGGGTAG
GGGAGGCGCTTTTCCCAAGGCAGTCTGGAGCATGCGCTTTAGCAGCCCCGCTGGGCACTTGGCGCTACAC
AAGTGGCCTCTGGCCTCGCACACATTCCACATCCACCGGTAGGCGCCAACCGGCTCCGTTCTTTGGTGGC
CCCTTCGCGCCACCTTCTACTCCTCCCCTAGTCAGGAAGTTCCCCCCCGCCCCGCAGCTCGCGTCGTGCA
GGACGTGACAAATGGAAGTAGCACGTCTCACTAGTCTCGTGCAGATGGACAGCACCGCTGAGCAATGGAA
GCGGGTAGGCCTTTGGGGCAGCGGCCAATAGCAGCTTTGCTCCTTCGCTTTCTGGGCTCAGAGGCTGGGA
AGGGGTGGGTCCGGGGGCGGGCTCAGGGGCGGGCTCAGGGGCGGGGCGGGCGCCCGAAGGTCCTCCGGAG
GCCCGGCATTCTGCACGCTTCAAAAGCGCACGTCTGCCGCGCTGTTCTCCTCTTCCTCATCTCCGGGCCT
TTCGACCTGCAGCCTGTTGACAATTAATCATCGGCATAGTATATCGGCATAGTATAATACGACAAGGTGA
GGAACTAAACCATGGGATCGGCCATTGAACAAGATGGATTGCACGCAGGTTCTCCGGCCGCTTGGGTGGA
GAGGCTATTCGGCTATGACTGGGCACAACAGACAATCGGCTGCTCTGATGCCGCCGTGTTCCGGCTGTCA
GCGCAGGGGCGCCCGGTTCTTTTTGTCAAGACCGACCTGTCCGGTGCCCTGAATGAACTGCAGGACGAGG
CAGCGCGGCTATCGTGGCTGGCCACGACGGGCGTTCCTTGCGCAGCTGTGCTCGACGTTGTCACTGAAGC
GGGAAGGGACTGGCTGCTATTGGGCGAAGTGCCGGGGCAGGATCTCCTGTCATCTCACCTTGCTCCTGCC
GAGAAAGTATCCATCATGGCTGATGCAATGCGGCGGCTGCATACGCTTGATCCGGCTACCTGCCCATTCG
ACCACCAAGCGAAACATCGCATCGAGCGAGCACGTACTCGGATGGAAGCCGGTCTTGTCGATCAGGATGA
TCTGGACGAAGAGCATCAGGGGCTCGCGCCAGCCGAACTGTTCGCCAGGCTCAAGGCGCGCATGCCCGAC
GGCGATGATCTCGTCGTGACCCATGGCGATGCCTGCTTGCCGAATATCATGGTGGAAAATGGCCGCTTTT
CTGGATTCATCGACTGTGGCCGGCTGGGTGTGGCGGACCGCTATCAGGACATAGCGTTGGCTACCCGTGA
TATTGCTGAAGAGCTTGGCGGCGAATGGGCTGACCGCTTCCTCGTGCTTTACGGTATCGCCGCTCCCGAT
TCGCAGCGCATCGCCTTCTATCGCCTTCTTGACGAGTTCTTCTGAGGGGATCAATTCTCTAGAGCTCGCT
GATCAGCCTCGACTGTGCCTTCTAGTTGCCAGCCATCTGTTGTTTGCCCCTCCCCCGTGCCTTCCTTGAC
CCTGGAAGGTGCCACTCCCACTGTCCTTTCCTAATAAAATGAGGAAATTGCATCGCATTGTCTGAGTAGG
TGTCATTCTATTCTGGGGGGTGGGGTGGGGCAGGACAGCAAGGGGGAGGATTGGGAAGACAATAGCAGGC
ATGCTGGGGATGCGGTGGGCTCTATGGCTTCTGAGGCGGAAAGAACCAGCTGGGGCTCGACTAGAGCTTG
CGGAACCCTTAATATAACTTCGTATAATGTATGCTATACGAAGTTATTAGGTCCCTCGAGGGGATCCATG
TCTAAAGGTGAAGAATTATTCGGCGGTATCGTCCCAATTTTAGTTGAATTAGAGGGTGATGTTAATGGTC
ACAAATTTTCTGTCTCCGGTGAAGGTGAAGGTGATGCTACGTACGGTAAATTGACCTTAAAATTTATTTG
TACTACTGGTAAATTGCCAGTTCCATGGCCAACCTTAGTCACTACTCTGACTTGGGGTGTTCAATGTTTT
TCTAGATACCCAGATCATATGAAACAACATGACTTTTTCAAGTCTGTCATGCCAGAAGGTTATGTTCAAG
AAAGAACTATTTTTTTCAAAGATGACGGTAACTACAAGACCAGAGCTGAAGTCAAGTTTGAAGGTGATAC
CTTAGTTAATAGAATCGAATTAAAAGGTATTGATTTTAAAGAAGATGGTAACATTTTAGGTCACAAATTG
GAATACAACTATATCTCTCACAATGTTTACATCACCGCTGACAAACAAAAGAATGGTATCAAAGCTAACT
TCAAAGCCAGACACAACATTACCGATGGTTCTGTTCAATTAGCTGACCATTATCAACAAAATACTCCAAT
TGGTGATGGTCCAGTCATCTTGCCAGACAACCATTACTTATCCACTCAATCTGCCTTATCTAAAGATCCA
AACGAAAAGAGAGACCACATGGTCTTGCTCGAATTTGTTACTGCTGCTGGTATTACCCATGGTATGGATG
AATTGTACAAATAA
