>Addgene plasmid #19176 | PL-452 C-CyPet | addgene partial sequence | sequence record 25036 | 19176 with Neo-F
GGGCTGANCGCTTCCTCGTGCTTTACGGTATCGCCGCTCCCGATTCGCAGCGCATCGCCTTCTATCGCCT
TCTTGACGAGTTCTTCTGAGGGGATCAATTCTCTAGAGCTCGCTGATCAGCCTCGACTGTGCCTTCTAGT
TGCCAGCCATCTGTTGTTTGCCCCTCCCCCGTGCCTTCCTTGACCCTGGAAGGTGCCACTCCCACTGTCC
TTTCCTAATAAAATGAGGAAATTGCATCGCATTGTCTGAGTAGGTGTCATTCTATTCTGGGGGGTGGGGT
GGGGCAGGACAGCAAGGGGGAGGATTGGGAAGACAATAGCAGGCATGCTGGGGATGCGGTGGGCTCTATG
GCTTCTGAGGCGGAAAGAACCAGCTGGGGCTCGACTAGAGCTTGCGGAACCCTTAATATAACTTCGTATA
ATGTATGCTATACGAAGTTATTAGGTCCCTCGAGGGGATCCATGTCTAAAGGTGAAGAATTATTCGGCGG
TATCGTCCCAATTTTAGTTGAATTAGAGGGTGATGTTAATGGTCACAAATTTTCTGTCTCCGGTGAAGGT
GAAGGTGATGCTACGTACGGTAAATTGACCTTAAAATTTATTTGTACTACTGGTAAATTGCCAGTTCCAT
GGCCAACCTTAGTCACTACTCTGACTTGGGGTGTTCAATGTTTTTCTAGATACCCAGATCATATGAAACA
ACATGACTTTTTCAAGTCTGTCATGCCAGAAGGTTATGTTCAAGAAAGAACTATTTTTTTCAAAGATGAC
GGTAACTACNAGACCAGANCTGAAGTCAAGTTTGAAGGTGATACCTTAGTTAAT
