[The description below was written by a language model from this plasmid's Addgene catalogue record.]
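Description:
PL-452 C-CyPet is a high-copy bacterial plasmid built on the PL-452 backbone (recorded as 4823 bp without insert) and catalogued as a Cre/Lox vector. It is maintained in standard E. coli cloning strains under kanamycin selection. The record includes no feature table, so the origin of replication, the promoter driving the resistance marker, and the exact position and orientation of the lox sites are not stated.

The payload is a 717 bp coding sequence for CyPet, a cyan fluorescent protein variant of jellyfish origin. It was inserted by restriction cloning between BamHI and SacII sites, both of which remain intact. No promoter for CyPet is recorded. That fits the purpose implied by the associated publication title, in which the plasmid acts as a template for recombineering-mediated tagging of Drosophila genomic constructs rather than as an expression vector in its own right.

The "C" in the name suggests a design for C-terminal fusions, though the record does not say so explicitly. In this kind of approach, the tag and a selectable marker are typically amplified with homology arms and recombined into a large genomic clone. Recombinants are selected by the marker, and Cre then excises the lox-flanked selection cassette to leave an in-frame fluorescent tag under the gene's native regulatory control. The resulting tagged genomic constructs are used to follow protein localization in vivo. CyPet is also commonly used as a FRET donor paired with yellow variants, although the record does not state that use for this construct.
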