Addgene plasmid #19176: PL-452 C-CyPet
Depositing lab: Patrik Verstreken. Depositing organization: Vlaams Instituut voor Biotechnologie (VIB, vzw). Publication: Recombineering-mediated tagging of Drosophila genomic constructs for in vivo localization and acute protein inactivation. Venken KJ, Kasprowicz J, Kuenen S, Yan J, Hassan BA, Verstreken P. Nucleic Acids Res. 2008 Oct;36(18):e114. doi: 10.1093/nar/gkn486. Epub 2008 Aug 1. PubMed 18676454.
Backbone
  Vector backbone: PL-452
  Backbone size w/o insert (bp): 4823
  Vector type: Cre/Lox
Growth in bacteria
  Bacterial resistance: Kanamycin, 50 μg/mL
  Growth temperature: 37°C
  Growth strain: DH5alpha
  Copy number: High Copy
Gene/Insert
  Gene/Insert name: CyPet (alt name: PL-452-CyPet)
  Species: jellyfish
  Insert size (bp): 717
  Cloning method: Restriction Enzyme; 5′ cloning site BamHI (not destroyed); 3′ cloning site SacII (not destroyed)
  Sequencing primers: 5′ n/a
Resource information
  A portion of this plasmid was derived from a plasmid made by: Dr. Patrick Daugherty, UCSB
Terms and licenses: Academic/Nonprofit Terms; Industry Terms: Not Available to Industry
How to cite: PL-452 C-CyPet was a gift from Patrik Verstreken (Addgene plasmid # 19176 ; http://n2t.net/addgene:19176 ; RRID:Addgene_19176)
